>Addgene plasmid #208432 | pKLV2-U6gRNA5(hEGFR_2b)-PGKpuro2ABFP-W | addgene full sequence | sequence record 415887 | Addgene NGS Result
GTCAATAATGACGTATGTTCCCATAGTAACGCCAATAGGGACTTTCCATTGACGTCAATGGGTGGAGTAT
TTACGGTAAACTGCCCACTTGGCAGTACATCAAGTGTATCATATGCCAAGTACGCCCCCTATTGACGTCA
ATGACGGTAAATGGCCCGCCTGGCATTATGCCCAGTACATGACCTTATGGGACTTTCCTACTTGGCAGTA
CATCTACGTATTAGTCATCGCTATTACCATGGTGATGCGGTTTTGGCAGTACATCAATGGGCGTGGATAG
CGGTTTGACTCACGGGGATTTCCAAGTCTCCACCCCATTGACGTCAATGGGAGTTTGTTTTGGCACCAAA
ATCAACGGGACTTTCCAAAATGTCGTAACAACTCCGCCCCATTGACGCAAATGGGCGGTAGGCGTGTACG
GTGGGAGGTCTATATAAGCAGCGCGTTTTGCCTGTACTGGGTCTCTCTGGTTAGACCAGATCTGAGCCTG
GGAGCTCTCTGGCTAACTAGGGAACCCACTGCTTAAGCCTCAATAAAGCTTGCCTTGAGTGCTTCAAGTA
GTGTGTGCCCGTCTGTTGTGTGACTCTGGTAACTAGAGATCCCTCAGACCCTTTTAGTCAGTGTGGAAAA
TCTCTAGCAGTGGCGCCCGAACAGGGACTTGAAAGCGAAAGGGAAACCAGAGGAGCTCTCTCGACGCAGG
ACTCGGCTTGCTGAAGCGCGCACGGCAAGAGGCGAGGGGCGGCGACTGGTGAGTACGCCAAAAATTTTGA
CTAGCGGAGGCTAGAAGGAGAGAGATGGGTGCGAGAGCGTCAGTATTAAGCGGGGGAGAATTAGATCGCG
ATGGGAAAAAATTCGGTTAAGGCCAGGGGGAAAGAAAAAATATAAATTAAAACATATAGTATGGGCAAGC
AGGGAGCTAGAACGATTCGCAGTTAATCCTGGCCTGTTAGAAACATCAGAAGGCTGTAGACAAATACTGG
GACAGCTACAACCATCCCTTCAGACAGGATCAGAAGAACTTAGATCATTATATAATACAGTAGCAACCCT
CTATTGTGTGCATCAAAGGATAGAGATAAAAGACACCAAGGAAGCTTTAGACAAGATAGAGGAAGAGCAA
AACAAAAGTAAGACCACCGCACAGCAAGCGGCCGGCCGCGCTGATCTTCAGACCTGGAGGAGGAGATATG
AGGGACAATTGGAGAAGTGAATTATATAAATATAAAGTAGTAAAAATTGAACCATTAGGAGTAGCACCCA
CCAAGGCAAAGAGAAGAGTGGTGCAGAGAGAAAAAAGAGCAGTGGGAATAGGAGCTTTGTTCCTTGGGTT
CTTGGGAGCAGCAGGAAGCACTATGGGCGCAGCGTCAATGACGCTGACGGTACAGGCCAGACAATTATTG
TCTGGTATAGTGCAGCAGCAGAACAATTTGCTGAGGGCTATTGAGGCGCAACAGCATCTGTTGCAACTCA
CAGTCTGGGGCATCAAGCAGCTCCAGGCAAGAATCCTGGCTGTGGAAAGATACCTAAAGGATCAACAGCT
CCTGGGGATTTGGGGTTGCTCTGGAAAACTCATTTGCACCACTGCTGTGCCTTGGAATGCTAGTTGGAGT
AATAAATCTCTGGAACAGATTTGGAATCACACGACCTGGATGGAGTGGGACAGAGAAATTAACAATTACA
CAAGCTTAATACACTCCTTAATTGAAGAATCGCAAAACCAGCAAGAAAAGAATGAACAAGAATTATTGGA
ATTAGATAAATGGGCAAGTTTGTGGAATTGGTTTAACATAACAAATTGGCTGTGGTATATAAAATTATTC
ATAATGATAGTAGGAGGCTTGGTAGGTTTAAGAATAGTTTTTGCTGTACTTTCTATAGTGAATAGAGTTA
GGCAGGGATATTCACCATTATCGTTTCAGACCCACCTCCCAACCCCGAGGGGACCCGACAGGCCCGAAGG
AATAGAAGAAGAAGGTGGAGAGAGAGACAGAGACAGATCCATTCGATTAGTGAACGGATCGGCACTGCGT
GCGCCAATTCTGCAGACAAATGGCAGTATTCATCCACAATTTTAAAAGAAAAGGGGGGATTGGGGGGTAC
AGTGCAGGGGAAAGAATAGTAGACATAATAGCAACAGACATACAAACTAAAGAATTACAAAAACAAATTA
CAAAAATTCAAAATTTTCGGGTTTATTACAGGGACAGCAGAGATCCAGTTTGGTTAGTACCGGGCCCTAC
GCGTCCAAGGTCGGGCAGGAAGAGGGCCTATTTCCCATGATTCCTTCATATTTGCATATACGATACAAGG
CTGTTAGAGAGATAATTAGAATTAATTTGACTGTAAACACAAAGATATTAGTACAAAATACGTGACGTAG
AAAGTAATAATTTCTTGGGTAGTTTGCAGTTTTAAAATTATGTTTTAAAATGGACTATCATATGCTTACC
GTAACTTGAAAGTATTTCGATTTCTTGGCTTTATATATCTTGTGGAAAGGACGAAACACCGAGAACCTAG
AAATCATACGGTTTAAGAGCTATGCTGGAAACAGCATAGCAAGTTTAAATAAGGCTAGTCCGTTATCAAC
TTGAAAAAGTGGCACCGAGTCGGTGCTTTTTTTGGATCCAATTCTACCGGGTAGGGGAGGCGCTTTTCCC
AAGGCAGTCTGGAGCATGCGCTTTAGCAGCCCCGCTGGGCACTTGGCGCTACACAAGTGGCCTCTGGCCT
CGCACACATTCCACATCCACCGGTAGGCGCCAACCGGCTCCGTTCTTTGGTGGCCCCTTCGCGCCACCTT
CTACTCCTCCCCTAGTCAGGAAGTTCCCCCCCGCCCCGCAGCTCGCGTCGTGCAGGACGTGACAAATGGA
AGTAGCACGTCTCACTAGTCTCGTGCAGATGGACAGCACCGCTGAGCAATGGAAGCGGGTAGGCCTTTGG
GGCAGCGGCCAATAGCAGCTTTGCTCCTTCGCTTTCTGGGCTCAGAGGCTGGGAAGGGGTGGGTCCGGGG
GCGGGCTCAGGGGCGGGCTCAGGGGCGGGGCGGGCGCCCGAAGGTCCTCCGGAGGCCCGGCATTCTGCAC
GCTTCAAAAGCGCACGTCTGCCGCGCTGTTCTCCTCTTCCTCATCTCCGGGCCTTTCGACCTGCATCCAT
CTAGATCTCGAGCAGCTGAAGCTTACCATGACCGAGTACAAGCCCACGGTGCGCCTCGCCACCCGCGACG
ACGTCCCCAGGGCCGTACGCACCCTCGCCGCCGCGTTCGCCGACTACCCCGCCACGCGCCACACCGTCGA
TCCGGACCGCCACATCGAGCGGGTCACCGAGCTGCAAGAACTCTTCCTCACGCGCGTCGGGCTCGACATC
GGCAAGGTGTGGGTCGCGGACGACGGCGCCGCGGTGGCGGTCTGGACCACGCCGGAGAGCGTCGAAGCGG
GGGCGGTGTTCGCCGAGATCGGCCCGCGCATGGCCGAGTTGAGCGGTTCCCGGCTGGCCGCGCAGCAACA
GATGGAAGGCCTCCTGGCGCCGCACCGGCCCAAGGAGCCCGCGTGGTTCCTGGCCACCGTCGGCGTCTCG
CCCGACCACCAGGGCAAGGGTCTGGGCAGCGCCGTCGTGCTCCCCGGAGTGGAGGCGGCCGAGCGCGCCG
GGGTGCCCGCCTTCCTGGAGACCTCCGCGCCCCGCAACCTCCCCTTCTACGAGCGGCTCGGCTTCACCGT
CACCGCCGACGTCGAGGTGCCCGAAGGACCGCGCACCTGGTGCATGACCCGCAAGCCCGGTGCCGGCGGC
GGGTCCGGAGGAGAGGGCAGAGGAAGTCTCCTAACATGCGGTGACGTGGAGGAGAATCCTGGCCCAATGA
GCGAGCTGATTAAGGAGAACATGCACATGAAGCTGTACATGGAGGGCACCGTGGACAACCATCACTTCAA
GTGCACATCCGAGGGCGAAGGCAAGCCCTACGAGGGCACCCAGACCATGAGAATCAAGGTGGTCGAGGGC
GGCCCTCTCCCCTTCGCCTTCGACATCCTGGCTACTAGCTTCCTCTACGGCAGCAAGACCTTCATCAACC
ACACCCAGGGCATCCCCGACTTCTTCAAGCAGTCCTTCCCTGAGGGCTTCACATGGGAGAGAGTCACCAC
ATACGAGGACGGGGGCGTGCTGACCGCTACCCAGGACACCAGCCTCCAGGACGGCTGCCTCATCTACAAC
GTCAAGATCAGAGGGGTGAACTTCACATCCAACGGCCCTGTGATGCAGAAGAAAACACTCGGCTGGGAGG
CCTTCACCGAGACGCTGTACCCCGCTGACGGCGGCCTGGAAGGCAGAAACGACATGGCCCTGAAGCTCGT
GGGCGGGAGCCATCTGATCGCAAACATCAAGACCACATATAGATCCAAGAAACCCGCTAAGAACCTCAAG
ATGCCTGGCGTCTACTATGTGGACTACAGACTGGAAAGAATCAAGGAGGCCAACAACGAGACCTACGTCG
AGCAGCACGAGGTGGCAGTGGCCAGATACTGCGACCTCCCTAGCAAACTGGGGCACAAGCTTAATTGAGC
GGCCGCTCAACCTCTGGATTACAAAATTTGTGAAAGATTGACTGGTATTCTTAACTATGTTGCTCCTTTT
ACGCTATGTGGATACGCTGCTTTAATGCCTTTGTATCATGCTATTGCTTCCCGTATGGCTTTCATTTTCT
CCTCCTTGTATAAATCCTGGTTGCTGTCTCTTTATGAGGAGTTGTGGCCCGTTGTCAGGCAACGTGGCGT
GGTGTGCACTGTGTTTGCTGACGCAACCCCCACTGGTTGGGGCATTGCCACCACCTGTCAGCTCCTTTCC
GGGACTTTCGCTTTCCCCCTCCCTATTGCCACGGCGGAACTCATCGCCGCCTGCCTTGCCCGCTGCTGGA
CAGGGGCTCGGCTGTTGGGCACTGACAATTCCGTGGTGTTGTCGGGGAAATCATCGTCCTTTCCTTGGCT
GCTCGCCTGTGTTGCCACCTGGATTCTGCGCGGGACGTCCTTCTGCTACGTCCCTTCGGCCCTCAATCCA
GCGGACCTTCCTTCCCGCGGCCTGCTGCCGGCTCTGCGGCCTCTTCCGCGTCTACGCCTTCGCCCTCAGA
CGAGTCGGATCTCCCTTTGGGCCGCCTCCCCGCAGGTACCTTTAAGACCAATGACTTACAAGGCAGCTGT
AGATCTTAGCCACTTTTTAAAAGAAAAGGGGGGACTGGAAGGGCTAATTCACTCCCAAAGAAGTCAAGAT
CTGCTTTTTGCCTGTACTGGGTCTCTCTGGTTAGACCAGAGTCTCTCTGGTTAGACCAGATCTGAGCCTG
GGAGCTCTCTGGCTAACTAGGGAACCCACTGCTTAAGCCTCAATAAAGCTTGCCTTGAGTGCTTCAAGTA
GTGTGTGCCCGTCTGTTGTGTGACTCTGGTAACTAGAGATCCCTCAGACCCTTTTAGTCAGTGTGGAAAA
TCTCTAGCAGTTTAAACCCGCTGATCAGCCTCGACTGTGCCTTCTAGTTGCCAGCCATCTGTTGTTTGCC
CCTCCCCCGTGCCTTCCTTGACCCTGGAAGGTGCCACTCCCACTGTCCTTTCCTAATAAAATGAGGAAAT
TGCATCGCATTGTCTGAGTAGGTGTCATTCTATTCTGGGGGGTGGGGTGGGGCAGGACAGCAAGGGGGAG
GATTGGGAAGTCAATAGCAGGCATGCTGGGGATGCGGTGGGCTCTATGGGCGGCCGTTAATTAAGCTTTT
GTTCCCTTTAGTGAGGGTTAATTGCGCGCTTGGCGTAATCATGGTCATAGCTGTTTCCTGTGTGAAATTG
TTATCCGCTCACAATTCCACACAACATACGAGCCGGGAGCATAAAGTGTAAAGCCTGGGGTGCCTAATGA
GTGAGCTAACTCACATTAATTGCGTTGCGCTCACTGCCCGCTTTCCAGTCGGGAAACCTGTCGTGCCAGC
TGCATTAATGAATCGGCCAACGCGCGGGGAGAGGCGGTTTGCGTATTGGGCGCTCTTCCGCTTCCTCGCT
CACTGACTCGCTGCGCTCGGTCGTTCGGCTGCGGCGAGCGGTATCAGCTCACTCAAAGGCGGTAATACGG
TTATCCACAGAATCAGGGGATAACGCAGGAAAGAACATGTGAGCAAAAGGCCAGCAAAAGGCCAGGAACC
GTAAAAAGGCCGCGTTGCTGGCGTTTTTCCATAGGCTCCGCCCCCCTGACGAGCATCACAAAAATCGACG
CTCAAGTCAGAGGTGGCGAAACCCGACAGGACTATAAAGATACCAGGCGTTTCCCCCTGGAAGCTCCCTC
GTGCGCTCTCCTGTTCCGACCCTGCCGCTTACCGGATACCTGTCCGCCTTTCTCCCTTCGGGAAGCGTGG
CGCTTTCTCATAGCTCACGCTGTAGGTATCTCAGTTCGGTGTAGGTCGTTCGCTCCAAGCTGGGCTGTGT
GCACGAACCCCCCGTTCAGCCCGACCGCTGCGCCTTATCCGGTAACTATCGTCTTGAGTCCAACCCGGTA
AGACACGACTTATCGCCACTGGCAGCAGCCACTGGTAACAGGATTAGCAGAGCGAGGTATGTAGGCGGTG
CTACAGAGTTCTTGAAGTGGTGGCCTAACTACGGCTACACTAGAAGAACAGTATTTGGTATCTGCGCTCT
GCTGAAGCCAGTTACCTTCGGAAAAAGAGTTGGTAGCTCTTGATCCGGCAAACAAACCACCGCTGGTAGC
GGTGGTTTTTTTGTTTGCAAGCAGCAGATTACGCGCAGAAAAAAAGGATCTCAAGAAGATCCTTTGATCT
TTTCTACGGGGTCTGACGCTCAGTGGAACGAAAACTCACGTTAAGGGATTTTGGTCATGAGATTATCAAA
AAGGATCTTCACCTAGATCCTTTTAAATTAAAAATGAAGTTTTAAATCAATCTAAAGTATATATGAGTAA
ACTTGGTCTGACAGTTACCAATGCTTAATCAGTGAGGCACCTATCTCAGCGATCTGTCTATTTCGTTCAT
CCATAGTTGCCTGACTCCCCGTCGTGTAGATAACTACGATACGGGAGGGCTTACCATCTGGCCCCAGTGC
TGCAATGATACCGCGAGACCCACGCTCACCGGCTCCAGATTTATCAGCAATAAACCAGCCAGCCGGAAGG
GCCGAGCGCAGAAGTGGTCCTGCAACTTTATCCGCCTCCATCCAGTCTATTAATTGTTGCCGGGAAGCTA
GAGTAAGTAGTTCGCCAGTTAATAGTTTGCGCAACGTTGTTGCCATTGCTACAGGCATCGTGGTGTCACG
CTCGTCGTTTGGTATGGCTTCATTCAGCTCCGGTTCCCAACGATCAAGGCGAGTTACATGATCCCCCATG
TTGTGCAAAAAAGCGGTTAGCTCCTTCGGTCCTCCGATCGTTGTCAGAAGTAAGTTGGCCGCAGTGTTAT
CACTCATGGTTATGGCAGCACTGCATAATTCTCTTACTGTCATGCCATCCGTAAGATGCTTTTCTGTGAC
TGGTGAGTACTCAACCAAGTCATTCTGAGAATAGTGTATGCGGCGACCGAGTTGCTCTTGCCCGGCGTCA
ATACGGGATAATACCGCGCCACATAGCAGAACTTTAAAAGTGCTCATCATTGGAAAACGTTCTTCGGGGC
GAAAACTCTCAAGGATCTTACCGCTGTTGAGATCCAGTTCGATGTAACCCACTCGTGCACCCAACTGATC
TTCAGCATCTTTTACTTTCACCAGCGTTTCTGGGTGAGCAAAAACAGGAAGGCAAAATGCCGCAAAAAAG
GGAATAAGGGCGACACGGAAATGTTGAATACTCATACTCTTCCTTTTTCAATATTATTGAAGCATTTATC
AGGGTTATTGTCTCATGAGCGGATACATATTTGAATGTATTTAGAAAAATAAACAAATAGGGGTTCCGCG
CACATTTCCCCGAAAAGTGCCACCTAAATTGTAAGCGTTAATATTTTGTTAAAATTCGCGTTAAATTTTT
GTTAAATCAGCTCATTTTTTAACCAATAGGCCGAAATCGGCAAAATCCCTTATAAATCAAAAGAATAGAC
CGAGATAGGGT
[37 nt withheld, positions 8062-8098]
AAAGAACGTGGACTCCAACGTCAAAGG
[49 nt withheld, positions 8126-8174]
T
[91 nt withheld, positions 8176-8266]
G
[124 nt withheld, positions 8268-8391]
CCCATTCGCCATTCAGGCTGCGCAACTGTTGGGAAGGGCGATCGGTGCGGGCCTCTTCGCTATTACGCCA
GCTGGCGAAAGGGGGATGTGCTGCAAGGCGATTAAGTTGGGTAACGCCAGGGTTTTCCCAGTCACGACGT
TGTAAAACGACGGCCAGTGAGCGCGCGTAATACGACTCACTATAGGGCGAATTGACTAGTACATAACTTA
CGGTAAATGGCCCGCCTGGCTGACCGCCCAACGACCCCCGCCCATTGAC
Features (pLannotate 1.2.2; 28 found; start..end, strand, type, name):
    242..441     +  promoter       CMV promoter: human cytomegalovirus (CMV) immediate early promoter
    459..639     +  LTR            5' LTR (truncated): truncated 5' long terminal repeat (LTR) from HIV-1
    686..811     +  misc_feature   HIV-1 Ψ: packaging signal of human immunodeficiency virus type 1
    795..1133    +  CDS            HIV-1 gag (fragment): gag protein from human immunodeficiency virus 1; gag
   1310..1543    +  misc_feature   RRE: The Rev response element (RRE) of HIV-1 allows for Rev-dependent mRNA export from the nucleus to the cytoplasm.
   1920..2020    +  CDS            Rev (fragment): human immunodeficiency virus 1 (HIV-1) Rev protein; rev; enhances nuclear export of unspliced and incompletely spliced viral mRNAs
   2070..2187    +  misc_feature   cPPT/CTS: central polypurine tract and central termination sequence of HIV-1
   2262..2502    +  promoter       U6 promoter: RNA polymerase III promoter for human U6 snRNA
   2549..2616    +  misc_RNA       tracrRNA (fragment): trans-activating CRISPR RNA for the Streptococcus pyogenes CRISPR/Cas9 system
   2639..3138    +  promoter       PGK promoter: mouse phosphoglycerate kinase 1 promoter
   3178..3774    +  CDS            PuroR (fragment): puromycin N-acetyltransferase; pac from Streptomyces; confers resistance to puromycin
   3847..4545    +  CDS            TagBFP: TagBFP is a basic (constitutively fluorescent) blue fluorescent protein published in 2008, derived from Entacmaea quadricolor. It is reported to be a very rapidly-maturing monomer with very low acid sensitivity.
   4557..5143    +  misc_feature   WPRE: woodchuck hepatitis virus posttranscriptional regulatory element
   5137..5283    +  CDS            nef (fragment): NEF_HV1LA - Experimental evidence at protein level: Swiss-Prot protein existence level 1. Extracellular Nef protein targets CD4(+) T-lymphocytes for apoptosis by interacting with CXCR4 surface receptors. From Human immunodeficiency virus type 1 group M subtype B (isolate Lai) (HIV-1).
   5291..5469    +  LTR            5' LTR (truncated): truncated 5' long terminal repeat (LTR) from HIV-1
   5495..5606    +  polyA_signal   bGH poly(A) signal: bovine growth hormone polyadenylation signal
   5745..5763    -  promoter       T3 promoter: promoter for bacteriophage T3 RNA polymerase
   5808..5824    -  protein_bind   lac operator: The lac repressor binds to the lac operator to inhibit transcription in E. coli. This inhibition can be relieved by adding lactose or isopropyl-β-D-thiogalactopyranoside (IPTG). lac repressor encoded by lacI
   5832..5862    -  promoter       lac promoter: promoter for the E. coli lac operon
   5877..5898    -  protein_bind   CAP binding site: CAP binding activates transcription in the presence of cAMP. E. coli catabolite activator protein
   5911..6003    -  CDS            lacI (fragment): lac repressor; lacI; The lac repressor binds to the lac operator to inhibit transcription in E. coli. This inhibition can be relieved by adding lactose or isopropyl-β-D-thiogalactopyranoside (IPTG).
   6186..6774    -  rep_origin     ori: high-copy-number ColE1/pMB1/pBR322/pUC origin of replication
   6945..7805    -  CDS            AmpR: β-lactamase; bla; confers resistance to ampicillin, carbenicillin, and related antibiotics
   7806..7910    -  promoter       AmpR promoter: bla
   7963..8391    -  rep_origin     f1 ori (sequence partly withheld): f1 bacteriophage origin of replication; arrow indicates direction of (+) strand synthesis
   8396..8551    -  CDS            lacZα (fragment): LacZα fragment of β-galactosidase; lacZ fragment
   8559..8577    +  promoter       T7 promoter: promoter for bacteriophage T7 RNA polymerase
   8591..241     +  enhancer       CMV enhancer (across the origin): human cytomegalovirus immediate early enhancer
