[The description below was written by a language model from this plasmid's Addgene catalogue record and pLannotate feature annotations shown in this document.]
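Description:
pKLV2-U6gRNA5(hEGFR_2b)-PGKpuro2ABFP-W is a lentiviral CRISPR guide RNA plasmid of about 8.65 kb that expresses a single gRNA against the human EGFR gene together with a puromycin-resistance/blue-fluorescence marker. It was made by inserting the guide into the BbsI sites of the parental pKLV2-U6gRNA5(BbsI)-PGKpuro2ABFP-W backbone, which destroyed both sites. In bacteria it is maintained through a high-copy ColE1/pUC-type origin and selected with ampicillin via β-lactamase. An f1 origin and remnants of a lac/lacZα cloning region with T3 and T7 promoters are also present in the backbone.

The viral genome is transcribed from a CMV enhancer/promoter fused to a truncated HIV-1 5' LTR. This is followed by the Ψ packaging signal with a gag fragment, the Rev response element for Rev-dependent nuclear export, and the cPPT/CTS. Within the transfer region, the human U6 RNA polymerase III promoter drives the EGFR-targeting spacer joined to a Streptococcus pyogenes Cas9 guide scaffold, annotated as a tracrRNA fragment. Downstream, the mouse PGK promoter drives puromycin N-acetyltransferase and TagBFP, which the construct name indicates are linked by a 2A peptide, so transduced cells can be drug-selected or tracked and sorted by blue fluorescence. A WPRE enhances transcript expression, and the cassette ends in a truncated 3' LTR followed by a bGH polyadenylation signal.

No Cas9 is encoded, so the nuclease must be supplied separately, for example in Cas9-expressing cells. The plasmid is intended for producing lentivirus for EGFR disruption in human cells. The associated publication concerns SHP2 inhibition in PTPN11-dependent oral squamous cell carcinoma.
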