Addgene plasmid #208432: pKLV2-U6gRNA5(hEGFR_2b)-PGKpuro2ABFP-W
Purpose: Lentiviral gRNA plasmid targeting human EGFR gene, co-expression of BFP tag
Depositing lab: Sok Ching Cheong. Depositing organization: Cancer Research Malaysia. Publication: TNO155 is a selective SHP2 inhibitor to target PTPN11-dependent oral squamous cell carcinoma. Chai AWY, Tan YH, Ooi S, Yee PS, Yee SM, Cheong SC. Heliyon. 2024 Oct 22;10(21):e39677. doi: 10.1016/j.heliyon.2024.e39677. eCollection 2024 Nov 15. PubMed 39524880.
Backbone
  Vector backbone: pKLV2-U6gRNA5(BbsI)-PGKpuro2ABFP-W
  Backbone size w/o insert (bp): 8648
  Vector type: Mammalian Expression, Lentiviral, CRISPR
  Selectable markers: Puromycin ; BFP
Growth in bacteria
  Bacterial resistance: Ampicillin, 100 μg/mL
  Growth temperature: 37°C
  Growth strain: NEB Stable
  Copy number: Unknown
Gene/Insert
  Gene/Insert name: EGFR
  gRNA/shRNA sequence: GAGAACCTAGAAATCATACG
  Species: H. sapiens (human)
  Mutation: N/A
  Entrez Gene: EGFR (a.k.a. ERBB, ERBB1, ERRP, HER1, NISBD2, NNCIS, PIG61, mENA)
  Promoter: human U6
  Cloning method: Restriction Enzyme; 5′ cloning site BbsI (destroyed during cloning); 3′ cloning site BbsI (destroyed during cloning)
  Sequencing primers: 5′ AGATAATTAGAATTAATTTGACTG
Terms and licenses: Academic/Nonprofit Terms; Industry Terms: Not Available to Industry
Depositor comments: Used BbsI enzyme to clone in gRNA targeting gene of interest.
How to cite: pKLV2-U6gRNA5(hEGFR_2b)-PGKpuro2ABFP-W was a gift from Sok Ching Cheong (Addgene plasmid # 208432 ; http://n2t.net/addgene:208432 ; RRID:Addgene_208432)
